Addgene plasmid #183514: pETcLIC-GFP
Purpose: (Empty Backbone) The plasmid contains LIC cassette upstream of folding reporter GFP and TEV-cleavable 10x histidine purification tag. Compatible with T7 promoter-based expression system in E. coli
Depositing lab: Martin Högbom. Depositing organization: Stockholms Universitet. Publication: High-throughput strategy for identification of Mycobacterium tuberculosis membrane protein expression conditions using folding reporter GFP. Grave K, Bennett MD, Hogbom M. Protein Expr Purif. 2022 Oct;198:106132. doi: 10.1016/j.pep.2022.106132. Epub 2022 Jun 21. PubMed 35750296.
Backbone
  Vector backbone: pETcLIC-GFP
  Backbone manufacturer: Matthew Bennett
  Backbone size (bp): 5852
  Vector type: Bacterial Expression
  Promoter: T7 lac
  Tag / fusion protein: folding reporter GFP (C terminal on insert); 10x His-tag (C terminal on insert)
Growth in bacteria
  Bacterial resistance: Ampicillin, 100 μg/mL
  Growth temperature: 37°C
  Growth strain: DH5alpha
  Copy number: Unknown
Gene/Insert
  Cloning method: Ligation Independent Cloning
  Sequencing primers: 5′ T7 -for : TAA TAC GAC TCA CTA TAG GG; 3′ T7-rev: CTA GTT ATT GCT CAG CGG T
Terms and licenses: Academic/Nonprofit Terms; Industry Terms: Not Available to Industry
Depositor comments: pET vector backbone originates from pETDuet-1 (Novagen). **** LIC cassette together with folding reporter GFP and purification tag sequences originate from pREcLIC-GFP. Reference: Geertsma, E., Poolman, B. High-throughput cloning and expression in recalcitrant bacteria. Nat Methods 4, 705–707 (2007). doi: 10.1038/nmeth1073 PubMed 17643108
How to cite: pETcLIC-GFP was a gift from Martin Högbom (Addgene plasmid # 183514 ; http://n2t.net/addgene:183514 ; RRID:Addgene_183514)
