[The description below was written by a language model from this plasmid's Addgene catalogue record and pLannotate feature annotations shown in this document.]
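Description:
pETcLIC-GFP is an empty bacterial expression backbone of about 5.85 kb for producing proteins in E. coli as C-terminal fusions to folding reporter GFP. According to the depositor, the pET framework derives from pETDuet-1, while the ligation-independent cloning (LIC) cassette, the GFP and the purification tag were taken from pREcLIC-GFP. The plasmid replicates from a ColE1/pMB1-type origin accompanied by the rop gene and the bom mobility region, carries an f1 origin, and is selected with ampicillin through the β-lactamase gene. The feature table also lists short fragments called as RSF ori, tetracycline resistance and a T7 gene 10B solubility tag. These are partial matches, most likely backbone remnants or annotation artefacts rather than functional parts.

The expression unit consists of a T7 promoter immediately followed by a lac operator (the T7 lac arrangement), a T7 gene 10 ribosome binding site, the folding reporter GFP coding sequence and a T7 terminator. A plasmid-borne lacI gene with its own promoter supplies repressor, so expression is kept low until IPTG induction in a host that provides T7 RNA polymerase. The LIC cassette, the TEV protease site and the 10x His tag described in the catalogue entry are not annotated individually. By that description the LIC site lies upstream of GFP, so an inserted open reading frame is read through into GFP and the histidine tag, which is TEV-cleavable.

Because this GFP variant becomes fluorescent only when the upstream partner is productively folded, fluorescence serves as a quick readout of expression and folding. The associated publication used it for high-throughput screening of expression conditions for Mycobacterium tuberculosis membrane proteins, and the His tag allows affinity purification.
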