Features (pLannotate 1.2.2; 19 found; start..end, strand, type, name):
      3..75      +  rep_origin     RSF ori (fragment): Plasmids containing the RSF 1030 origin of replication can be propagated in E. coli cells that contain additional plasmids with compatible origins.
     80..219     -  misc_feature   bom: basis of mobility region from pBR322
    321..512     -  CDS            rop: Rop protein, which maintains plasmids at low copy number; rop
    529..909     +  CDS            YPB1_ECOLX: Protein predicted: Swiss-Prot protein existence level 4. From Escherichia coli.
    971..1035    -  CDS            TcR (fragment): tetracycline efflux protein; tet; confers resistance to tetracycline
   1050..1071    -  protein_bind   CAP binding site: CAP binding activates transcription in the presence of cAMP. E. coli catabolite activator protein
   1084..2166    -  CDS            lacI: lac repressor; lacI; The lac repressor binds to the lac operator to inhibit transcription in E. coli. This inhibition can be relieved by adding lactose or isopropyl-β-D-thiogalactopyranoside (IPTG).
   2167..2244    -  promoter       lacI promoter: lacI
   2252..2531    -  CDS            TcR (fragment): tetracycline efflux protein; tet; confers resistance to tetracycline
   2557..2575    +  promoter       T7 promoter: promoter for bacteriophage T7 RNA polymerase
   2576..2600    +  protein_bind   lac operator: The lac repressor binds to the lac operator to inhibit transcription in E. coli. This inhibition can be relieved by adding lactose or isopropyl-β-D-thiogalactopyranoside (IPTG). lac repressor encoded by lacI
   2615..2637    +  RBS            RBS: efficient ribosome binding site from bacteriophage T7 gene 10 (Olins and Rangwala, 1989)
   2684..3394    +  CDS            Folding Reporter GFP: Folding Reporter GFP is a basic (constitutively fluorescent) green fluorescent protein published in 1999, derived from Aequorea victoria.
   3442..3459    +  CDS            SET1 (fragment): solubility-enhancement tag derived from T7 phage gene 10B
   3467..3514    +  terminator     T7 terminator: transcription terminator for bacteriophage T7 RNA polymerase
   3551..4006    +  rep_origin     f1 ori (sequence partly withheld): f1 bacteriophage origin of replication; arrow indicates direction of (+) strand synthesis
   4121..4981    -  CDS            AmpR: β-lactamase; bla; confers resistance to ampicillin, carbenicillin, and related antibiotics
   4982..5074    -  promoter       AmpR promoter: bla
   5155..5743    +  rep_origin     ori: high-copy-number ColE1/pMB1/pBR322/pUC origin of replication
>Addgene plasmid #183514 | pETcLIC-GFP | addgene full sequence | sequence record 362488 | Addgene NGS Result
CCTTTGAGTGAGCTGATACCGCTCGCCGCAGCCGAACGACCGAGCGCAGCGAGTCAGTGAGCGAGGAAGC
GGAAGAGCGCCTGATGCGGTATTTTCTCCTTACGCATCTGTGCGGTATTTCACACCGCAATGGTGCACTC
TCAGTACAATCTGCTCTGATGCCGCATAGTTAAGCCAGTATACACTCCGCTATCGCTACGTGACTGGGTC
ATGGCTGCGCCCCGACACCCGCCAACACCCGCTGACGCGCCCTGACGGGCTTGTCTGCTCCCGGCATCCG
CTTACAGACAAGCTGTGACCGTCTCCGGGAGCTGCATGTGTCAGAGGTTTTCACCGTCATCACCGAAACG
CGCGAGGCAGCTGCGGTAAAGCTCATCAGCGTGGTCGTGAAGCGATTCACAGATGTCTGCCTGTTCATCC
GCGTCCAGCTCGTTGAGTTTCTCCAGAAGCGTTAATGTCTGGCTTCTGATAAAGCGGGCCATGTTAAGGG
CGGTTTTTTCCTGTTTGGTCACTGATGCCTCCGTGTAAGGGGGATTTCTGTTCATGGGGGTAATGATACC
GATGAAACGAGAGAGGATGCTCACGATACGGGTTACTGATGATGAACATGCCCGGTTACTGGAACGTTGT
GAGGGTAAACAACTGGCGGTATGGATGCGGCGGGACCAGAGAAAAATCACTCAGGGTCAATGCCAGCGCT
TCGTTAATACAGATGTAGGTGTTCCACAGGGTAGCCAGCAGCATCCTGCGATGCAGATCCGGAACATAAT
GGTGCAGGGCGCTGACTTCCGCGTTTCCAGACTTTACGAAACACGGAAACCGAAGACCATTCATGTTGTT
GCTCAGGTCGCAGACGTTTTGCAGCAGCAGTCGCTTCACGTTCGCTCGCGTATCGGTGATTCATTCTGCT
AACCAGTAAGGCAACCCCGCCAGCCTAGCCGGGTCCTCAACGACAGGAGCACGATCATGCTAGTCATGCC
CCGCGCCCACCGGAAGGAGCTGACTGGGTTGAAGGCTCTCAAGGGCATCGGTCGAGATCCCGGTGCCTAA
TGAGTGAGCTAACTTACATTAATTGCGTTGCGCTCACTGCCCGCTTTCCAGTCGGGAAACCTGTCGTGCC
AGCTGCATTAATGAATCGGCCAACGCGCGGGGAGAGGCGGTTTGCGTATTGGGCGCCAGGGTGGTTTTTC
TTTTCACCAGTGAGACGGGCAACAGCTGATTGCCCTTCACCGCCTGGCCCTGAGAGAGTTGCAGCAAGCG
GTCCACGCTGGTTTGCCCCAGCAGGCGAAAATCCTGTTTGATGGTGGTTAACGGCGGGATATAACATGAG
CTGTCTTCGGTATCGTCGTATCCCACTACCGAGATGTCCGCACCAACGCGCAGCCCGGACTCGGTAATGG
CGCGCATTGCGCCCAGCGCCATCTGATCGTTGGCAACCAGCATCGCAGTGGGAACGATGCCCTCATTCAG
CATTTGCATGGTTTGTTGAAAACCGGACATGGCACTCCAGTCGCCTTCCCGTTCCGCTATCGGCTGAATT
TGATTGCGAGTGAGATATTTATGCCAGCCAGCCAGACGCAGACGCGCCGAGACAGAACTTAATGGGCCCG
CTAACAGCGCGATTTGCTGGTGACCCAATGCGACCAGATGCTCCACGCCCAGTCGCGTACCGTCTTCATG
GGAGAAAATAATACTGTTGATGGGTGTCTGGTCAGAGACATCAAGAAATAACGCCGGAACATTAGTGCAG
GCAGCTTCCACAGCAATGGCATCCTGGTCATCCAGCGGATAGTTAATGATCAGCCCACTGACGCGTTGCG
CGAGAAGATTGTGCACCGCCGCTTTACAGGCTTCGACGCCGCTTCGTTCTACCATCGACACCACCACGCT
GGCACCCAGTTGATCGGCGCGAGATTTAATCGCCGCGACAATTTGCGACGGCGCGTGCAGGGCCAGACTG
GAGGTGGCAACGCCAATCAGCAACGACTGTTTGCCCGCCAGTTGTTGTGCCACGCGGTTGGGAATGTAAT
TCAGCTCCGCCATCGCCGCTTCCACTTTTTCCCGCGTTTTCGCAGAAACGTGGCTGGCCTGGTTCACCAC
GCGGGAAACGGTCTGATAAGAGACACCGGCATACTCTGCGACATCGTATAACGTTACTGGTTTCACATTC
ACCACCCTGAATTGACTCTCTTCCGGGCGCTATCATGCCATACCGCGAAAGGTTTTGCGCCATTCGATGG
TGTCCGGGATCTCGACGCTCTCCCTTATGCGACTCCTGCATTAGGAAGCAGCCCAGTAGTAGGTTGAGGC
CGTTGAGCACCGCCGCCGCAAGGAATGGTGCATGCAAGGAGATGGCGCCCAACAGTCCCCCGGCCACGGG
GCCTGCCACCATACCCACGCCGAAACAAGCGCTCATGAGCCCGAAGTGGCGAGCCCGATCTTCCCCATCG
GTGATGTCGGCGATATAGGCGCCAGCAACCGCACCTGTGGCGCCGGTGATGCCGGCCACGATGCGTCCGG
CGTAGAGGATCGAGATCGATCTCGATCCCGCGAAATTAATACGACTCACTATAGGGGAATTGTGAGCGGA
TAACAATTCCCCTCTAGAAATAATTTTGTTTAACTTTAAGAAGGAGATATACCATGGGTGGTGGATTTAA
ATTTATACTTCCAAGGTCAATTCAGCAAAGGAGAAGAACTTTTCACTGGAGTTGTCCCAATTCTTGTTGA
ATTAGATGGTGATGTTAATGGGCACAAATTTTCTGTCAGTGGAGAGGGTGAAGGTGATGCTACATACGGA
AAACTCACCCTTAAATTTATTTGCACTACTGGAAAACTACCTGTTCCTTGGCCAACACTTGTCACTACTC
TGACCTATGGTGTTCAATGCTTTTCCCGTTATCCGGATCACATGAAACGGCATGACTTTTTCAAGAGTGC
CATGCCCGAAGGTTATGTACAGGAACGCACTATATCTTTCAAAGATGACGGGAACTACAAGACGCGTGCT
GAAGTCAAGTTTGAAGGTGATACCCTTGTTAATCGTATCGAGTTAAAGGGTATTGATTTTAAAGAAGATG
GAAACATTCTCGGACACAAACTAGAGTACAACTATAACTCACACAATGTATACATCACGGCAGACAAACA
AAAGAATGGAATCAAAGCTAACTTCAAAATTCGCCACAACATTGAAGATGGTTCCGTTCAACTAGCAGAC
CATTATCAACAAAATACTCCAATTGGCGATGGCCCTGTCCTTTTACCAGACAACCATTACCTGTCGACAC
AATCTGCCCTTTCGAAAGATCCCAACGAAAAGCGTGACCACATGGTCCTTCTTGAGTTTGTAACTGCTGC
TGGGATTACACATGGCATGGATGAGCTCTACAAAACTAGTCATCATCATCACCATCATCATCACCATCAT
TAATTAACCTAGGCTGCTGCCACCGCTGAGCAATAACTAGCATAACCCCTTGGGGCCTCTAAACGGGTCT
TGAGGGGTTTTTTGCTGAAAGGAGGAACTATATCCGGATTGGCGAATGGG
[124 nt withheld, positions 3551-3674]
C
[91 nt withheld, positions 3676-3766]
A
[49 nt withheld, positions 3768-3816]
CCTTTGACGTTGGAGTCCACGTTCTTT
[37 nt withheld, positions 3844-3880]
ACCCTATCTCGGTCTATTCTTTTGATTTATAAGGGATTTTGCCGATTTCGGCCTATTGGTTAAAAAATGA
GCTGATTTAACAAAAATTTAACGCGAATTTTAACAAAATATTAACGTTTACAATTTCTGGCGGCACGATG
GCATGAGATTATCAAAAAGGATCTTCACCTAGATCCTTTTAAATTAAAAATGAAGTTTTAAATCAATCTA
AAGTATATATGAGTAAACTTGGTCTGACAGTTACCAATGCTTAATCAGTGAGGCACCTATCTCAGCGATC
TGTCTATTTCGTTCATCCATAGTTGCCTGACTCCCCGTCGTGTAGATAACTACGATACGGGAGGGCTTAC
CATCTGGCCCCAGTGCTGCAATGATACCGCGAGACCCACGCTCACCGGCTCCAGATTTATCAGCAATAAA
CCAGCCAGCCGGAAGGGCCGAGCGCAGAAGTGGTCCTGCAACTTTATCCGCCTCCATCCAGTCTATTAAT
TGTTGCCGGGAAGCTAGAGTAAGTAGTTCGCCAGTTAATAGTTTGCGCAACGTTGTTGCCATTGCTACAG
GCATCGTGGTGTCACGCTCGTCGTTTGGTATGGCTTCATTCAGCTCCGGTTCCCAACGATCAAGGCGAGT
TACATGATCCCCCATGTTGTGCAAAAAAGCGGTTAGCTCCTTCGGTCCTCCGATCGTTGTCAGAAGTAAG
TTGGCCGCAGTGTTATCACTCATGGTTATGGCAGCACTGCATAATTCTCTTACTGTCATGCCATCCGTAA
GATGCTTTTCTGTGACTGGTGAGTACTCAACCAAGTCATTCTGAGAATAGTGTATGCGGCGACCGAGTTG
CTCTTGCCCGGCGTCAATACGGGATAATACCGCGCCACATAGCAGAACTTTAAAAGTGCTCATCATTGGA
AAACGTTCTTCGGGGCGAAAACTCTCAAGGATCTTACCGCTGTTGAGATCCAGTTCGATGTAACCCACTC
GTGCACCCAACTGATCTTCAGCATCTTTTACTTTCACCAGCGTTTCTGGGTGAGCAAAAACAGGAAGGCA
AAATGCCGCAAAAAAGGGAATAAGGGCGACACGGAAATGTTGAATACTCATACTCTTCCTTTTTCAATCA
TGATTGAAGCATTTATCAGGGTTATTGTCTCATGAGCGGATACATATTTGAATGTATTTAGAAAAATAAA
CAAATAGGTCATGACCAAAATCCCTTAACGTGAGTTTTCGTTCCACTGAGCGTCAGACCCCGTAGAAAAG
ATCAAAGGATCTTCTTGAGATCCTTTTTTTCTGCGCGTAATCTGCTGCTTGCAAACAAAAAAACCACCGC
TACCAGCGGTGGTTTGTTTGCCGGATCAAGAGCTACCAACTCTTTTTCCGAAGGTAACTGGCTTCAGCAG
AGCGCAGATACCAAATACTGTCCTTCTAGTGTAGCCGTAGTTAGGCCACCACTTCAAGAACTCTGTAGCA
CCGCCTACATACCTCGCTCTGCTAATCCTGTTACCAGTGGCTGCTGCCAGTGGCGATAAGTCGTGTCTTA
CCGGGTTGGACTCAAGACGATAGTTACCGGATAAGGCGCAGCGGTCGGGCTGAACGGGGGGTTCGTGCAC
ACAGCCCAGCTTGGAGCGAACGACCTACACCGAACTGAGATACCTACAGCGTGAGCTATGAGAAAGCGCC
ACGCTTCCCGAAGGGAGAAAGGCGGACAGGTATCCGGTAAGCGGCAGGGTCGGAACAGGAGAGCGCACGA
GGGAGCTTCCAGGGGGAAACGCCTGGTATCTTTATAGTCCTGTCGGGTTTCGCCACCTCTGACTTGAGCG
TCGATTTTTGTGATGCTCGTCAGGGGGGCGGAGCCTATGGAAAAACGCCAGCAACGCGGCCTTTTTACGG
TTCCTGGCCTTTTGCTGGCCTTTTGCTCACATGTTCTTTCCTGCGTTATCCCCTGATTCTGTGGATAACC
GTATTACCG
